Addgene plasmid #218019: pMBS-871
Purpose: 8xHis-1xHA-tag for protein detection and purification
Depositing lab: Michael Schroda. Depositing organization: Rheinland-Pfälzische Technische Universität Kaiserslautern. Publication: A Modular Cloning Toolkit for the production of recombinant proteins in Leishmania tarentolae. Hieronimus K, Donauer T, Klein J, Hinkel B, Spanle JV, Probst A, Niemeyer J, Kibrom S, Kiefer AM, Schneider L, Husemann B, Bischoff E, Mohring S, Bayer N, Klein D, Engels A, Ziehmer BG, Stiebeta J, Moroka P, Schroda M, Deponte M. Microb Cell. 2024 Apr 30;11:128-142. doi: 10.15698/mic2024.04.821. eCollection 2024. PubMed 38799406.
Backbone
  Vector backbone: pAGM1301
  Backbone manufacturer: Sylvestre Marillonnet (Addgene plasmid #47989)
  Backbone size w/o insert (bp): 2845
  Total vector size (bp): 2314
  Vector type: Synthetic Biology
Growth in bacteria
  Bacterial resistance: Spectinomycin, 50 μg/mL
  Growth temperature: 37°C
  Growth strain: DH5alpha
  Copy number: High Copy
Gene/Insert
  Gene/Insert name: 8xHis-1xHA-tag
  Insert size (bp): 71
  Cloning method: Golden Gate
  Sequencing primers: 5′ CAATACGCAAACCGCCTCTCC; 3′ AATAGGCGTATCACGAGGC
Terms and licenses: Academic/Nonprofit Terms; Industry Terms: Not Available to Industry
Depositor comments: Level 0 MoClo Part Position B5, insert can be released via BsaI digest
How to cite: pMBS-871 was a gift from Michael Schroda (Addgene plasmid # 218019 ; http://n2t.net/addgene:218019 ; RRID:Addgene_218019)
