[The description below was written by a language model from this plasmid's Addgene catalogue record and pLannotate feature annotations shown in this document.]
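Description:
pMBS-871 is a Level 0 Modular Cloning (MoClo) part plasmid built on the pAGM1301 backbone and classed as a synthetic biology vector. It belongs to a toolkit for producing recombinant proteins in Leishmania tarentolae. It is a small plasmid of about 2.3 kb that is propagated in E. coli from a high-copy ColE1/pUC-type origin. Selection is with spectinomycin, conferred by the aadA aminoglycoside adenylyltransferase gene. The annotation places an AmpR (bla) promoter upstream of aadA. It also lists short fragments of an integrase and a gentamicin acetyltransferase next to aadA, most likely remnants of the integron context the resistance cassette was taken from rather than functional genes. A short lacI fragment just upstream of the insert is similarly vestigial backbone sequence.

The payload is a 71 bp insert encoding an 8xHis tag followed by a single HA epitope. The feature table detects the histidine run as a partial match to a 9xHis tag and does not annotate the HA portion, although the catalogue entry states it is present. The part occupies MoClo position B5 and was installed by Golden Gate cloning. It can be released by BsaI digestion, which yields defined overhangs so that it assembles in fixed order with other Level 0 parts into a transcription unit. The plasmid carries no promoter or other expression elements for the tag, so it serves purely as a donor module. Once fused in frame to a protein of interest in a higher-level assembly, the His tag allows metal-affinity purification and the HA epitope allows immunodetection.
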