Features (pLannotate 1.2.2; 7 found; start..end, strand, type, name):
    668..717     +  CDS            lacI (fragment): lac repressor; lacI; The lac repressor binds to the lac operator to inhibit transcription in E. coli. This inhibition can be relieved by adding lactose or isopropyl-β-D-thiogalactopyranoside (IPTG).
    737..761     +  CDS            9xHis (fragment): 9xHis affinity tag
    925..1029    +  promoter       AmpR promoter: bla
   1020..1100    -  CDS            int (fragment): INT2_ECOLX - Protein inferred from homology: Swiss-Prot protein existence level 3. Putative integrase believed to be involved in the insertion of antibiotic resistance genes into plasmids and transposons. From Escherichia coli.
   1188..1244    +  CDS            GmR (fragment): gentamycin acetyltransferase; aacC1; confers resistance to gentamycin
   1251..2039    +  CDS            aadA: S3AD_ECOLX - Experimental evidence at protein level: Swiss-Prot protein existence level 1. Mediates bacterial resistance to the antibiotics streptomycin and spectinomycin. From Escherichia coli.
   2213..485     +  rep_origin     ori (across the origin): high-copy-number ColE1/pMB1/pBR322/pUC origin of replication
>Addgene plasmid #218019 | pMBS-871 | addgene full sequence | sequence record 434860 | Addgene NGS Result
CGAAGGTAACTGGCTTCAGCAGAGCGCAGATACCAAATACTGTTCTTCTAGTGTAGCCGTAGTTAGGCCA
CCACTTCAAGAACTCTGTAGCACCGCCTACATACCTCGCTCTGCTAATCCTGTTACCAGTGGCTGCTGCC
AGTGGCGATAAGTCGTGTCTTACCGGGTTGGACTCAAGACGATAGTTACCGGATAAGGCGCAGCGGTCGG
GCTGAACGGGGGGTTCGTGCACACAGCCCAGCTTGGAGCGAACGACCTACACCGAACTGAGATACCTACA
GCGTGAGCTATGAGAAAGCGCCACGCTTCCCGAAGGGAGAAAGGCGGACAGGTATCCGGTAAGCGGCAGG
GTCGGAACAGGAGAGCGCACGAGGGAGCTTCCAGGGGGAAACGCCTGGTATCTTTATAGTCCTGTCGGGT
TTCGCCACCTCTGACTTGAGCGTCGATTTTTGTGATGCTCGTCAGGGGGGCGGAGCCTATGGAAAAACGC
CAGCAACGCGGCCTTTTTACGGTTCCTGGCCTTTTGCTGGCCTTTTGCTCACATGTTCTTTCCTGCGTTA
TCCCCTGATTCTGTGGATAACCGTATTACCGCCTTTGAGTGAGCTGATACCGCTCGCCGCAGCCGAACGA
CCGAGCGCAGCGAGTCAGTGAGCGAGGAAGCGGAAGAGCGCCCAATACGCAAACCGCCTCTCCCCGCGCG
TTGGCCGATTCATTAATCACTCTGTGGTCTCATTCGCACCACCACCACCACCACCACCACCGCGGCAGCT
ACCCCTACGACGTGCCCGACTACGCTTAAGCTTTGAGACCACGAAGTGGCTCTTCAGTGGACGAAAGGGC
CTCGTGATACGCCTATTTTTATAGGTTAATGTCATGATAATAATGGTTTCTTAGACGTCAGGTGGCACTT
TTCGGGGAAATGTGCGCGGAACCCCTATTTGTTTATTTTTCTAAATACATTCAAATATGTATCCGCTCAT
GAGACAATAACCCTGATAAATGCTTCAATAATATTGAAAAAGGAAGAGTATGCGCTCACGCAACTGGTCC
AGAACCTTGACCGAACGCAGCGGTGGTAACGGCGCAGTGGCGGTTTTCATGGCTTGTTATGACTGTTTTT
TTTTGGGGTACAGTCTATGCCTCGGGCATCCAAGCAGCAAGCGCGTTACGCCGTGGGTCGATGTTTGATG
TTATGGAGCAGCAACGATGTTACGCAGCAGGGCAGTCGCCCTAAAACAAAGTTAAACATCATGAGGGAAG
CGGTGATCGCCGAAGTATCGACTCAACTATCAGAGGTAGTTGGCGTCATCGAGCGCCATCTCGAACCGAC
GTTGCTGGCCGTACATTTGTACGGCTCCGCAGTGGATGGCGGCCTGAAGCCACACAGCGATATTGATTTG
CTGGTTACGGTGACCGTAAGGCTTGATGAAACAACGCGGCGAGCTTTGATCAACGACCTTTTGGAAACTT
CGGCTTCCCCTGGAGAGAGCGAGATTCTCCGCGCTGTAGAAGTCACCATTGTTGTGCACGACGACATCAT
TCCGTGGCGTTATCCAGCTAAGCGCGAACTGCAATTTGGAGAATGGCAGCGCAATGACATTCTTGCAGGT
ATCTTCGAGCCAGCCACGATCGACATTGATCTGGCTATCTTGCTGACAAAAGCAAGAGAACATAGCGTTG
CCTTGGTAGGTCCAGCGGCGGAGGAACTCTTTGATCCGGTTCCTGAACAGGATCTATTTGAGGCGCTAAA
TGAAACCTTAACGCTATGGAACTCGCCGCCCGACTGGGCTGGCGATGAGCGAAATGTAGTGCTTACGTTG
TCCCGCATTTGGTACAGCGCAGTAACCGGCAAAATCGCGCCGAAGGATGTCGCTGCCGACTGGGCAATGG
AGCGCCTGCCGGCCCAGTATCAGCCCGTCATACTTGAAGCTAGACAGGCTTATCTTGGACAAGAAGAAGA
TCGCTTGGCCTCGCGCGCAGATCAGTTGGAAGAATTTGTCCATTACGTAAAAGGCGAGATCACCAAGGTA
GTCGGCAAATAACTGTCAGACCAAGTTTACTCATATATACTTTAGATTGATTTAAAACTTCATTTTTAAT
TTAAAAGGATCTAGGTGAAGATCCTTTTTGATAATCTCATGACCAAAATCCCTTAACGTGAGTTTTCGTT
CCACTGAGCGTCAGACCCCGTAGAAAAGATCAAAGGATCTTCTTGAGATCCTTTTTTTCTGCGCGTAATC
TGCTGCTTGCAAACAAAAAAACCACCGCTACCAGCGGTGGTTTGTTTGCCGGATCAAGAGCTACCAACTC
TTTTTC
